Addgene plasmid #217155: pCMV-Tc1-15_Xt
Purpose: Mammalian expression vector for expression of Tc1-15_Xt transposase (CMV promoter)
Depositing lab: Haoyi Wang. Depositing organization: Institute of Zoology, Chinese Academy of Sciences. Publication: Heterologous survey of 130 DNA transposons in human cells highlights their functional divergence and expands the genome engineering toolbox. Zhang T, Tan S, Tang N, Li Y, Zhang C, Sun J, Guo Y, Gao H, Cai Y, Sun W, Wang C, Fu L, Ma H, Wu Y, Hu X, Zhang X, Gee P, Yan W, Zhao Y, Chen Q, Guo B, Wang H, Zhang YE. Cell. 2024 Jul 11;187(14):3741-3760.e30. doi: 10.1016/j.cell.2024.05.007. Epub 2024 Jun 5. PubMed 38843831.
Backbone
  Vector backbone: pCMV
  Vector type: Mammalian Expression
Growth in bacteria
  Bacterial resistance: Ampicillin, 100 μg/mL
  Growth temperature: 37°C
  Growth strain: DH5alpha
  Copy number: High Copy
Gene/Insert
  Gene/Insert name: Tc1-15_Xt transposase
  Species: Synthetic
  Cloning method: Restriction Enzyme; 5′ cloning site Unknown (unknown if destroyed); 3′ cloning site Unknown (unknown if destroyed)
Terms and licenses: Academic/Nonprofit Terms; Industry Terms: Not Available to Industry
How to cite: pCMV-Tc1-15_Xt was a gift from Haoyi Wang (Addgene plasmid # 217155 ; http://n2t.net/addgene:217155 ; RRID:Addgene_217155)
