[The description below was written by a language model from this plasmid's Addgene catalogue record and pLannotate feature annotations shown in this document.]
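Description:
pCMV-Tc1-15_Xt is a 5,594-nt mammalian expression plasmid built on a pCMV backbone to produce the Tc1-15_Xt transposase, recorded as a synthetic insert. It is propagated in E. coli as a high-copy plasmid through a ColE1/pUC-type origin and selected with ampicillin via the β-lactamase gene and its native promoter. An f1 bacteriophage origin is also present, along with leftover lac promoter/operator, CAP site and lacI fragments that are typical backbone remnants rather than functional parts of the design.

The expression cassette begins with the human cytomegalovirus immediate-early enhancer and promoter, followed by a T7 promoter, and ends with an antisense SP6 promoter and the bovine growth hormone polyadenylation signal. The automated annotation does not label the transposase coding sequence itself, but the unannotated stretch of roughly 1.1 kb between the T7 and SP6 promoters is where the insert would be expected to lie. The flanking phage promoters could in principle support in vitro transcription or serve as sequencing primer sites. Downstream, an SV40 early promoter precedes only a short fragment of a bleomycin-family resistance gene and an SV40 poly(A) signal, so a functional mammalian selection marker does not appear to be present. The brief HIV-1 LTR hit next to the CMV promoter is a small fragment and does not indicate a lentiviral vector.

The plasmid serves as the transposase "helper" for transient expression in mammalian cells. According to the associated publication title, it comes from a survey of 130 DNA transposons tested in human cells for genome engineering. The record does not describe the matching transposon donor construct.
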