Features (pLannotate 1.2.2; 19 found; start..end, strand, type, name):
      1..380     +  enhancer       CMV enhancer: human cytomegalovirus immediate early enhancer
    381..584     +  promoter       CMV promoter: human cytomegalovirus (CMV) immediate early promoter
    580..613     +  LTR            5' LTR (truncated) (fragment): truncated 5' long terminal repeat (LTR) from HIV-1
    629..647     +  promoter       T7 promoter: promoter for bacteriophage T7 RNA polymerase
   1782..1800    -  promoter       SP6 promoter: promoter for bacteriophage SP6 RNA polymerase
   1826..2050    +  polyA_signal   bGH poly(A) signal: bovine growth hormone polyadenylation signal
   2054..2075    +  promoter       SV40 promoter (fragment): SV40 enhancer and early promoter
   2096..2524    +  rep_origin     f1 ori (sequence partly withheld): f1 bacteriophage origin of replication; arrow indicates direction of (+) strand synthesis
   2538..2867    +  promoter       SV40 promoter: SV40 enhancer and early promoter
   2880..3038    +  CDS            ble (fragment): BLE_KLEPN - Experimental evidence at protein level: Swiss-Prot protein existence level 1. Binding protein with a strong affinity to the bleomycin family of antibiotics. Binds to CL990; an antimitotic-antibiotic compound. From Klebsiella pneumoniae.
   3033..3154    +  polyA_signal   SV40 poly(A) signal: SV40 polyadenylation signal
   3227..3243    -  protein_bind   lac operator: The lac repressor binds to the lac operator to inhibit transcription in E. coli. This inhibition can be relieved by adding lactose or isopropyl-β-D-thiogalactopyranoside (IPTG). lac repressor encoded by lacI
   3251..3281    -  promoter       lac promoter: promoter for the E. coli lac operon
   3296..3317    -  protein_bind   CAP binding site: CAP binding activates transcription in the presence of cAMP. E. coli catabolite activator protein
   3330..3422    -  CDS            lacI (fragment): lac repressor; lacI; The lac repressor binds to the lac operator to inhibit transcription in E. coli. This inhibition can be relieved by adding lactose or isopropyl-β-D-thiogalactopyranoside (IPTG).
   3605..4193    -  rep_origin     ori: high-copy-number ColE1/pMB1/pBR322/pUC origin of replication
   4364..5224    -  CDS            AmpR: β-lactamase; bla; confers resistance to ampicillin, carbenicillin, and related antibiotics
   5225..5329    -  promoter       AmpR promoter: bla
   5388..5440    -  misc_feature   bom (fragment): basis of mobility region from pBR322
>Addgene plasmid #217155 | pCMV-Tc1-15_Xt | addgene full sequence | sequence record 442903 | Addgene NGS Result
GACATTGATTATTGACTAGTTATTAATAGTAATCAATTACGGGGTCATTAGTTCATAGCCCATATATGGA
GTTCCGCGTTACATAACTTACGGTAAATGGCCCGCCTGGCTGACCGCCCAACGACCCCCGCCCATTGACG
TCAATAATGACGTATGTTCCCATAGTAACGCCAATAGGGACTTTCCATTGACGTCAATGGGTGGAGTATT
TACGGTAAACTGCCCACTTGGCAGTACATCAAGTGTATCATATGCCAAGTACGCCCCCTATTGACGTCAA
TGACGGTAAATGGCCCGCCTGGCATTATGCCCAGTACATGACCTTATGGGACTTTCCTACTTGGCAGTAC
ATCTACGTATTAGTCATCGCTATTACCATGGTGATGCGGTTTTGGCAGTACATCAATGGGCGTGGATAGC
GGTTTGACTCACGGGGATTTCCAAGTCTCCACCCCATTGACGTCAATGGGAGTTTGTTTTGGCACCAAAA
TCAACGGGACTTTCCAAAATGTCGTAACAACTCCGCCCCATTGACGCAAATGGGCGGTAGGCGTGTACGG
TGGGAGGTCTATATAAGCAGAGCTCTCTGGCTAACTAGAGAACCCACTGCTTACTGGCTTATCGAAATTA
ATACGACTCACTATAGGGAGACCCAAGCTTGGTACCGAGCTCGGATCCACTAGTAACGGCCGCCAGTGTG
CTGGAATTCGCCGCCACCATGCGTCGCAGCTTACAGCCTACCCAAATGGCGCAAGTGGTGCAGTTAATCC
AGGATGGCACCAGCATGCGTGCGGTTGCGCGTCGTTTTGCAGTTAGCGTGAGCGTTGTTTCACGTGCGTG
GCGCCGTTATCAAGAGACTGGCCAGTATATACGCCGTCGTGGTGGTGGTCGTCGTCGCGCGACTACCCAA
CAACAGGATCGCTACTTACGTTTATGCGCGCGCCGTAACCGTCGTAGCACAGCACGTGCGCTGCAGAACG
ATTTACAACGCGCCACCAACGTTCATGTTAGCGCCCAGACTGTGCGTAACCGCTTACATGAGGGCGGTAT
GCGTGCACGTCGTCCTCAAGTTGGTGTGGTTTTAACCGCGCAACATCGTGCAGGCCGCTTAGCGTTTGCA
CGCGAACATCAGGATTGGCAGATTCGTCATTGGCGCCCGGTGCTGTTTACCGATGAGAGCCGCTTTACCC
TGAGCACCTGTGATCGTCGCGATCGTGTTTGGCGTCGTCGTGGTGAACGTAGCGCAGCATGCAACATTCT
GCAGCATGATCGCTTTGGCAGCGGTAGCGTGATGGTGTGGGGTGGTATTTCACTGGGTGGTCGCACCGCG
TTACATGTTTTAGCGCGCGGCAGCTTAACCGCAATTCGCTATCGCGACGAAATTCTGCGCCCTCTGGTTC
GTCCTTATGCAGGTGCAGTTGGCCCTGGTTTCCTGCTGATGCAGGATAACGCCCGCCCTCATGTTGCAGG
TGTGTGCCAACAATTCCTGCAGGATGAAGGCATTGACGCGATGGACTGGCCTGCACGTTCACCTGACCTG
AACCCTATTGAGCATATCTGGGATATTATGAGCCGCAGCATTCACCAGCGTCACGTTGCACCTCAGACCG
TGCAAGAACTGGTGGACGCGTTAGTGCAAGTGTGGGAGGAGATTCCGCAGGAAACCATTCGCCACCTGAT
TCGCTCAATGCCTCGTCGTTGTCGCGAGGTTATTCAAGCACGTGGCGGCCACACCCATTATTGATGAGCG
GCCGCTCGAGCATGCATCTAGAGGGCCCTATTCTATAGTGTCACCTAAATGCTAGAGCTCGCTGATCAGC
CTCGACTGTGCCTTCTAGTTGCCAGCCATCTGTTGTTTGCCCCTCCCCCGTGCCTTCCTTGACCCTGGAA
GGTGCCACTCCCACTGTCCTTTCCTAATAAAATGAGGAAATTGCATCGCATTGTCTGAGTAGGTGTCATT
CTATTCTGGGGGGTGGGGTGGGGCAGGACAGCAAGGGGGAGGATTGGGAAGACAATAGCAGGCATGCTGG
GGATGCGGTGGGCTCTATGGCTTCTGAGGCGGAAAGAACCAGCTGGGGCTCTAGGGGGTATCCCC
[124 nt withheld, positions 2096-2219]
C
[91 nt withheld, positions 2221-2311]
A
[49 nt withheld, positions 2313-2361]
CCTTTGACGTTGGAGTCCACGTTCTTT
[37 nt withheld, positions 2389-2425]
ACCCTATCTCGGTCTATTCTTTTGATTTATAAGGGATTTTGCCGATTTCGGCCTATTGGTTAAAAAATGA
GCTGATTTAACAAAAATTTAACGCGAATTAATTCTGTGGAATGTGTGTCAGTTAGGGTGTGGAAAGTCCC
CAGGCTCCCCAGCAGGCAGAAGTATGCAAAGCATGCATCTCAATTAGTCAGCAACCAGGTGTGGAAAGTC
CCCAGGCTCCCCAGCAGGCAGAAGTATGCAAAGCATGCATCTCAATTAGTCAGCAACCATAGTCCCGCCC
CTAACTCCGCCCATCCCGCCCCTAACTCCGCCCAGTTCCGCCCATTCTCCGCCCCATGGCTGACTAATTT
TTTTTATTTATGCAGAGGCCGAGGCCGCCTCTGCCTCTGAGCTATTCCAGAAGTAGTGAGGAGGCTTTTT
TGGAGGCCTAGGCTTTTGCAAAAAGCTCCCCGAAATGACCGACCAAGCGACGCCCAACCTGCCATCACGA
GATTTCGATTCCACCGCCGCCTTCTATGAAAGGTTGGGCTTCGGAATCGTTTTCCGGGACGCCGGCTGGA
TGATCCTCCAGCGCGGGGATCTCATGCTGGAGTTCTTCGCCCACCCCAACTTGTTTATTGCAGCTTATAA
TGGTTACAAATAAAGCAATAGCATCACAAATTTCACAAATAAAGCATTTTTTTCACTGCATTCTAGTTGT
GGTTTGTCCAAACTCATCAATGTATCTTATCATGTCTGTATACCGTCGACCTCTAGCTAGAGCTTGGCGT
AATCATGGTCATAGCTGTTTCCTGTGTGAAATTGTTATCCGCTCACAATTCCACACAACATACGAGCCGG
AAGCATAAAGTGTAAAGCCTGGGGTGCCTAATGAGTGAGCTAACTCACATTAATTGCGTTGCGCTCACTG
CCCGCTTTCCAGTCGGGAAACCTGTCGTGCCAGCTGCATTAATGAATCGGCCAACGCGCGGGGAGAGGCG
GTTTGCGTATTGGGCGCTCTTCCGCTTCCTCGCTCACTGACTCGCTGCGCTCGGTCGTTCGGCTGCGGCG
AGCGGTATCAGCTCACTCAAAGGCGGTAATACGGTTATCCACAGAATCAGGGGATAACGCAGGAAAGAAC
ATGTGAGCAAAAGGCCAGCAAAAGGCCAGGAACCGTAAAAAGGCCGCGTTGCTGGCGTTTTTCCATAGGC
TCCGCCCCCCTGACGAGCATCACAAAAATCGACGCTCAAGTCAGAGGTGGCGAAACCCGACAGGACTATA
AAGATACCAGGCGTTTCCCCCTGGAAGCTCCCTCGTGCGCTCTCCTGTTCCGACCCTGCCGCTTACCGGA
TACCTGTCCGCCTTTCTCCCTTCGGGAAGCGTGGCGCTTTCTCATAGCTCACGCTGTAGGTATCTCAGTT
CGGTGTAGGTCGTTCGCTCCAAGCTGGGCTGTGTGCACGAACCCCCCGTTCAGCCCGACCGCTGCGCCTT
ATCCGGTAACTATCGTCTTGAGTCCAACCCGGTAAGACACGACTTATCGCCACTGGCAGCAGCCACTGGT
AACAGGATTAGCAGAGCGAGGTATGTAGGCGGTGCTACAGAGTTCTTGAAGTGGTGGCCTAACTACGGCT
ACACTAGAAGAACAGTATTTGGTATCTGCGCTCTGCTGAAGCCAGTTACCTTCGGAAAAAGAGTTGGTAG
CTCTTGATCCGGCAAACAAACCACCGCTGGTAGCGGTGGTTTTTTTGTTTGCAAGCAGCAGATTACGCGC
AGAAAAAAAGGATCTCAAGAAGATCCTTTGATCTTTTCTACGGGGTCTGACGCTCAGTGGAACGAAAACT
CACGTTAAGGGATTTTGGTCATGAGATTATCAAAAAGGATCTTCACCTAGATCCTTTTAAATTAAAAATG
AAGTTTTAAATCAATCTAAAGTATATATGAGTAAACTTGGTCTGACAGTTACCAATGCTTAATCAGTGAG
GCACCTATCTCAGCGATCTGTCTATTTCGTTCATCCATAGTTGCCTGACTCCCCGTCGTGTAGATAACTA
CGATACGGGAGGGCTTACCATCTGGCCCCAGTGCTGCAATGATACCGCGAGACCCACGCTCACCGGCTCC
AGATTTATCAGCAATAAACCAGCCAGCCGGAAGGGCCGAGCGCAGAAGTGGTCCTGCAACTTTATCCGCC
TCCATCCAGTCTATTAATTGTTGCCGGGAAGCTAGAGTAAGTAGTTCGCCAGTTAATAGTTTGCGCAACG
TTGTTGCCATTGCTACAGGCATCGTGGTGTCACGCTCGTCGTTTGGTATGGCTTCATTCAGCTCCGGTTC
CCAACGATCAAGGCGAGTTACATGATCCCCCATGTTGTGCAAAAAAGCGGTTAGCTCCTTCGGTCCTCCG
ATCGTTGTCAGAAGTAAGTTGGCCGCAGTGTTATCACTCATGGTTATGGCAGCACTGCATAATTCTCTTA
CTGTCATGCCATCCGTAAGATGCTTTTCTGTGACTGGTGAGTACTCAACCAAGTCATTCTGAGAATAGTG
TATGCGGCGACCGAGTTGCTCTTGCCCGGCGTCAATACGGGATAATACCGCGCCACATAGCAGAACTTTA
AAAGTGCTCATCATTGGAAAACGTTCTTCGGGGCGAAAACTCTCAAGGATCTTACCGCTGTTGAGATCCA
GTTCGATGTAACCCACTCGTGCACCCAACTGATCTTCAGCATCTTTTACTTTCACCAGCGTTTCTGGGTG
AGCAAAAACAGGAAGGCAAAATGCCGCAAAAAAGGGAATAAGGGCGACACGGAAATGTTGAATACTCATA
CTCTTCCTTTTTCAATATTATTGAAGCATTTATCAGGGTTATTGTCTCATGAGCGGATACATATTTGAAT
GTATTTAGAAAAATAAACAAATAGGGGTTCCGCGCACATTTCCCCGAAAAGTGCCACCTGACGTCGACGG
ATCGGGAGATCTCCCGATCCCCTATGGTGCACTCTCAGTACAATCTGCTCTGATGCCGCATAGTTAAGCC
AGTATCTGCTCCCTGCTTGTGTGTTGGAGGTCGCTGAGTAGTGCGCGAGCAAAATTTAAGCTACAACAAG
GCAAGGCTTGACCGACAATTGCATGAAGAATCTGCTTAGGGTTAGGCGTTTTGCGCTGCTTCGCGATGTA
CGGGCCAGATATACGCGTT
